>Addgene plasmid #47583 | pMM2-hPMCA2w/b | depositor full sequence | sequence record 67921 | Full Sequence
AAGCTTTTTGCAAAAGCCTAGGCCTCCAAAAAAGCCTCCTCACTACTTCTGGAATAGCTCAGAGGCCGAG
GCGGCCTCGGCCTCTGCATAAATAAAAAAAATTAGTCAGCCATGGGGCGGAGAATGGGCGGAACTGGGCG
GAGTTAGGGGCGGGATGGGCGGAGTTAGGGGCGGGACTATGGTTGCTGACTAATTGAGATGCATGCTTTG
CATACTTCTGCCTGCTGGGGAGCCTGGGGACTTTCCACACCTGGTTGCTGACTAATTGAGATGCATGCTT
TGCATACTTCTGCCTGCTGGGGAGCCTGGGGACTTTCCACACCCTAACTGACACACATTCCACAGGATCC
GGTCGCGCGAATTTCGAGCGGTGTTCCGCGGTCCTCCTCGTATAGAAACTCGGACCACTCTGAGACGAAG
GCTCGCGTCCAGGCCAGCACGAAGGAGGCTAAGTGGGAGGGGTAGCGGTCGTTGTCCACTAGGGGGTCCA
CTCGCTCCAGGGTGTGAAGACACATGTCGCCCTCTTCGGCATCAAGGAAGGTGATTGGTTTATAGGTGTA
GGCCACGTGACCGGGTGTTCCTGAAGGGGGGCTATAAAAGGGGGTGGGGGCGCGTTCGTCCTCACTCTCT
TCCGCATCGCTGTCTGCGAGGGCCAGCTGTTGGGCTCGCGGTTGAGGACAAACTCTTCGCGGTCTTTCCA
GTACTCTTGGATCGGAAACCCGTCGGCCTCCGAACGGTACTCCGCCACCGAGGGACCTGAGCGAGTCCGC
ATCGACCGGATCGGAAAACCTCTCGACTGTTGGGGTGAGTACTCCCTCTCAAAAGCGGGCATGACTTCTG
CGCTAAGATTGTCAGTTTCCAAAAACGAGGAGGATTTGATATTCACCTGGCCCGCGGTGATGCCTTTGAG
GGTGGCCGCGTCCATCTGGTCAGAAAAGACAATCTTTTTGTTGTCAAGCTTGAGGTGTGGCAGGCTTGAG
ATCTGGCCATACACTTGAGTGACAATGACATCCACTTTGCCTTTCTCTCCACAGGTGTCCACTCCCAGGT
CCAACTGCAGGTCGACGAGCTCACTAGTCGGCGGCCGCC
[3729 nt withheld, positions 1090-4818]
TAGGCGGCCGCTCTAGAGGATCCAAGCTTACGTACGCGTATCGATGGTACCGAATTCCGGGGGGGGGGGG
GGGGGGGACAGCTCAGGGCTGCGATTTCGCGCCAAACTTGACGGCAATCCTAGCGTGAAGGCTGGTAGGA
TTTTATCCCCGCTGCCATCATGGTTCGACCATTGAACTGCATCGTCGCCGTGTCCCAAAATATGGGGATT
GGCAAGAACGGAGACCTACCCTGGCCTCCGCTCAGGAACGAGTTCAAGTACTTCCAAAGAATGACCACAA
CCTCTTCAGTGGAAGGTAAACAGAATCTGGTGATTATGGGTAGGAAAACCTGGTTCTCCATTCCTGAGAA
GAATCGACCTTTAAAGGACAGAATTAATATAGTTCTCAGTAGAGAACTCAAAGAACCACCACGAGGAGCT
CATTTTCTTGCCAAAAGTTTGGATGATGCCTTAAGACTTATTGAACAACCGGAATTGGCAAGTAAAGTAG
ACATGGTTTGGATAGTCGGAGGCAGTTCTGTTTACCAGGAAGCCATGAATCAACCAGGCCACCTCAGACT
CTTTGTGACAAGGATCATGCAGGAATTTGAAAGTGACACGTTTTTCCCAGAAATTGATTTGGGGAAATAT
AAACTTCTCCCAGAATACCCAGGCGTCCTCTCTGAGGTCCAGGAGGAAAAAGGCATCAAGTATAAGTTTG
AAGTCTACGAGAAGAAAGACTAACAGGAAGATGCTTTCAAGTTCTCTGCTCCCCTCCTAAAGCTATGCAT
TTTTTATAAGACCATGGGACTTTTGCTGGCTTTAGATCATAATCAGCCATACCACATTTGTAGAGGTTTT
ACTTGCTTTAAAAAACCTCCCACACCTCCCCCTGAACCTGAAACATAAAATGAATGCAATTGTTGTTGTT
AACTTGTTTATTGCAGCTTATAATGGTTACAAATAAAGCAATAGCATCACAAATTTCACAAATAAAGCAT
TTTTTTCACTGCATTCTAGTTGTGGTTTGTCCAAACTCATCAATGTATCTTATCATGTCTGGATCCCCGG
CCAACGGTCTGGTGACCCGGCTGCGAGAGCTCGGTGTACCTGAGACGCGAGTAAGCCCTTGAGTCAAAGA
CGTAGTCGTTGCAAGTCCGCACCAGGTACTGATATCCCACCAAAAAGTGCGGCGGCGGCTGGCGGTAGAG
GGGCCAGCGTAGGGTGGCCGGGGCTCCGGGGGCGAGGTCTTCCAACATAAGGCGATGATATCCGTAGATG
TACCTGGACATCCAGGTGATGCCGGCGGCGGTGGTGGAGGCGCGCGGAAAGTCGCGGACGCGGTTCCAGA
TGTTGCGCAGCGGCAAAAAGTGCTCCATGGTCGGGACGCTCTGGCCGGTGAGGCGTGCGCAGTCGTTGAC
GCTCTAGACCGTGCAAAAGGAGAGCCTGTAAGCGGGCACTCTTCCGTGGTCTGGTGGATAAATTCGCAAG
GGTATCATGGCGGACGACCGGGGTTCGAACCCCGGATCCGGCCGTCCGCCGTGATCCATCCGGTTACCGC
CCGCGTGTCGAACCCAGGTGTGCGACGTCAGACAACGGGGGAGCGCTCCTTTTGGCTTCCTTCCAGGCGC
GGCGGCTGCTGCGCTAGCTTTTTTGGCGAGCTCGAATTAATTCTGCATTAATGAATCGGCCAACGCGCGG
GGAGAGGCGGTTTGCGTATTGGGCGCTCTTCCGCTTCCTCGCTCACTGACTCGCTGCGCTCGGTCGTTCG
GCTGCGGCGAGCGGTATCAGCTCACTCAAAGGCGGTAATACGGTTATCCACAGAATCAGGGGATAACGCA
GGAAAGAACATGTGAGCAAAAGGCCAGCAAAAGGCCAGGAACCGTAAAAAGGCCGCGTTGCTGGCGTTTT
TCCATAGGCTCCGCCCCCCTGACGAGCATCACAAAAATCGACGCTCAAGTCAGAGGTGGCGAAACCCGAC
AGGACTATAAAGATACCAGGCGTTTCCCCCTGGAAGCTCCCTCGTGCGCTCTCCTGTTCCGACCCTGCCG
CTTACCGGATACCTGTCCGCCTTTCTCCCTTCGGGAAGCGTGGCGCTTTCTCAATGCTCACGCTGTAGGT
ATCTCAGTTCGGTGTAGGTCGTTCGCTCCAAGCTGGGCTGTGTGCACGAACCCCCCGTTCAGCCCGACCG
CTGCGCCTTATCCGGTAACTATCGTCTTGAGTCCAACCCGGTAAGACACGACTTATCGCCACTGGCAGCA
GCCACTGGTAACAGGATTAGCAGAGCGAGGTATGTAGGCGGTGCTACAGAGTTCTTGAAGTGGTGGCCTA
ACTACGGCTACACTAGAAGGACAGTATTTGGTATCTGCGCTCTGCTGAAGCCAGTTACCTTCGGAAAAAG
AGTTGGTAGCTCTTGATCCGGCAAACAAACCACCGCTGGTAGCGGTGGTTTTTTTGTTTGCAAGCAGCAG
ATTACGCGCAGAAAAAAAGGATCTCAAGAAGATCCTTTGATCTTTTCTACGGGGTCTGACGCTCAGTGGA
ACGAAAACTCACGTTAAGGGATTTTGGTCATGAGATTATCAAAAAGGATCTTCACCTAGATCCTTTTAAA
TTAAAAATGAAGTTTTAAATCAATCTAAAGTATATATGAGTAAACTTGGTCTGACAGTTACCAATGCTTA
ATCAGTGAGGCACCTATCTCAGCGATCTGTCTATTTCGTTCATCCATAGTTGCCTGACTCCCCGTCGTGT
AGATAACTACGATACGGGAGGGCTTACCATCTGGCCCCAGTGCTGCAATGATACCGCGAGACCCACGCTC
ACCGGCTCCAGATTTATCAGCAATAAACCAGCCAGCCGGAAGGGCCGAGCGCAGAAGTGGTCCTGCAACT
TTATCCGCCTCCATCCAGTCTATTAATTGTTGCCGGGAAGCTAGAGTAAGTAGTTCGCCAGTTAATAGTT
TGCGCAACGTTGTTGCCATTGCTACAGGCATCGTGGTGTCACGCTCGTCGTTTGGTATGGCTTCATTCAG
CTCCGGTTCCCAACGATCAAGGCGAGTTACATGATCCCCCATGTTGTGCAAAAAAGCGGTTAGCTCCTTC
GGTCCTCCGATCGTTGTCAGAAGTAAGTTGGCCGCAGTGTTATCACTCATGGTTATGGCAGCACTGCATA
ATTCTCTTACTGTCATGCCATCCGTAAGATGCTTTTCTGTGACTGGTGAGTACTCAACCAAGTCATTCTG
AGAATAGTGTATGCGGCGACCGAGTTGCTCTTGCCCGGCGTCAATACGGGATAATACCGCGCCACATAGC
AGAACTTTAAAAGTGCTCATCATTGGAAAACGTTCTTCGGGGCGAAAACTCTCAAGGATCTTACCGCTGT
TGAGATCCAGTTCGATGTAACCCACTCGTGCACCCAACTGATCTTCAGCATCTTTTACTTTCACCAGCGT
TTCTGGGTGAGCAAAAACAGGAAGGCAAAATGCCGCAAAAAAGGGAATAAGGGCGACACGGAAATGTTGA
ATACTCATACTCTTCCTTTTTCAATATTATTGAAGCATTTATCAGGGTTATTGTCTCATGAGCGGATACA
TATTTGAATGTATTTAGAAAAATAAACAAATAGGGGTTCCGCGCACATTTCCCCGAAAAGTGCCACCTGA
CGTCTAAGAAACCATTATTATCATGACATTAACCTATAAAAATAGGCGTATCACGAGGCCCTTTCGTCTC
GCGCGTTTCGGTGATGACGGTGAAAACCTCTGACACATGCAGCTCCCGGAGACGGTCACAGCTTGTCTGT
AAGCGGATGCCGGGAGCAGACAAGCCCGTCAGGGCGCGTCAGCGGGTGTTGGCGGGTGTCGGGGCTGGCT
TAACTATGCGGCATCAGAGCAGATTGTACTGAGAGTGCACCATATGCGGTGTGAAATACCGCACAGATGC
GTAAGGAGAAAATACCGCATCAGGCGCCATTCGCCATTCAGGCTGCGCAACTGTTGGGAAGGGCGATCGG
TGCGGGCCTCTTCGCTATTACGCCAGCTGGCGAAAGGGGGATGTGCTGCAAGGCGATTAAGTTGGGTAAC
GCCAGGGTTTTCCCAGTCACGACGTTGTAAAACGACGGCCAGTGCCAAGCTT
Features (pLannotate 1.2.2; 17 found; start..end, strand, type, name):
      7..336     -  promoter       SV40 promoter: SV40 enhancer and early promoter
    357..788     -  CDS            POL (fragment): DPOL_ADE05 - Experimental evidence at protein level: Swiss-Prot protein existence level 1. Eukaryotic-type DNA polymerase involved in viral genomic replication. DNA synthesis is protein primed, and acts in a strand displacement replication. Assembles in complex with viral pTP, DBP, host NFIA and host POU2F1/OCT1 on viral origin of replication. The polymerase covalently transfers dCMP onto pTP, thereby initiating complementary strand synthesis. From Human adenovirus C serotype 5 (HAdV-5) (Human adenovirus 5).
    805..1034    +  intron         chimeric intron: chimera between introns from adenovirus and immunoglobulin heavy chain genes
   1090..4818    +  CDS            ATP2B2 (sequence withheld): AT2B2_HUMAN - Also known as PMCA2 From Homo sapiens (Human).
   4876..4892    +  promoter       chicken β-actin promoter (fragment): contains a 21-bp deletion relative to the standard chicken β-actin promoter
   4978..5541    +  CDS            DHFR: mouse dihydrofolate reductase; Mus musculus Dhfr
   5623..5706    +  CDS            large T antigen (fragment): large T antigen from SV40 (simian virus 40)
   5729..5863    +  polyA_signal   SV40 poly(A) signal: SV40 polyadenylation signal
   5871..6221    -  CDS            PTP (fragment): TERM_ADE02 - Experimental evidence at protein level: Swiss-Prot protein existence level 1. Protein covalently bound to the viral DNA that acts as a primer for viral genomic replication by DNA strand displacement. Assembles on the viral origin of replication in an initiation complex with viral polymerase, DBP, host NFIA and host POU2F1/OCT1. During initiation, the polymerase covalently couples the first dCTP with Ser- 580 of pTP. The terminal protein stimulates the template activity over 20 fold compared to protein-free templates. Neo-synthesized viral genomes are linked to two preterminal prot
   6252..6408    +  ncRNA          VA: Accession: RF00102 - VA RNA
   6471..6524    -  CDS            lacI (fragment): lac repressor; lacI; The lac repressor binds to the lac operator to inhibit transcription in E. coli. This inhibition can be relieved by adding lactose or isopropyl-β-D-thiogalactopyranoside (IPTG).
   6707..7295    -  rep_origin     ori: high-copy-number ColE1/pMB1/pBR322/pUC origin of replication
   7466..8326    -  CDS            AmpR: β-lactamase; bla; confers resistance to ampicillin, carbenicillin, and related antibiotics
   8327..8431    -  promoter       AmpR promoter: bla
   8526..8561    +  CDS            rop (fragment): Rop protein, which maintains plasmids at low copy number; rop
   8663..8762    +  misc_feature   bom (fragment): basis of mobility region from pBR322
   8768..8922    -  CDS            lacZα (fragment): LacZα fragment of β-galactosidase; lacZ fragment
