[The description below was written by a language model from this plasmid's Addgene catalogue record and pLannotate feature annotations shown in this document.]
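Description:
pMM2-hPMCA2w/b is a mammalian expression plasmid of 8,930 bp that carries the human plasma membrane Ca2+-ATPase isoform 2 (PMCA2, gene ATP2B2) in its w/b splice form. The roughly 3.8 kb cDNA was inserted between MluI and SalI sites, both retained, in the pMM2 backbone. The sequencing primer names and the feature layout suggest a pMT2-type vector. According to the depositor, the coding region runs from position 1090 to 4821. The "w" insert at the first intracellular loop splice site occupies 1997–2131, and the "b" C-terminal splice region occupies 4510–4821. In bacteria the plasmid is maintained through a ColE1/pMB1-family origin and ampicillin resistance (AmpR with its bla promoter). The catalogue lists it as low copy, although only short fragments of rop and the bom region are annotated.

The record names SV40 as the promoter, and an SV40 enhancer/early promoter element is annotated at the start of the sequence, on the strand opposite to the insert. Between it and the cDNA lie an adenoviral segment, scored by the annotation tool as a DNA polymerase fragment, and a chimeric adenovirus/immunoglobulin intron, which typically improves mRNA processing. Whether the adenoviral segment contributes promoter activity is not stated in the record. Downstream of ATP2B2 sits a mouse DHFR coding sequence followed by an SV40 poly(A) signal. This arrangement suggests a shared transcript in which DHFR could serve as a selectable or amplifiable marker. An adenovirus VA RNA gene is also present, an element generally included to enhance translation in transfected cells. The several small fragment hits (β-actin promoter, lacI, lacZα, large T antigen) appear to be backbone remnants. The associated study used such constructs to examine how alternative splicing of the first intracellular loop alters membrane targeting of PMCA2.
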