Addgene plasmid #47583: pMM2-hPMCA2w/b
Depositing lab: Emanuel Strehler. Depositing organization: Mayo Foundation for Medical Education and Research. Publication: Alternative splicing of the first intracellular loop of plasma membrane Ca2+-ATPase isoform 2 alters its membrane targeting. Chicka MC, Strehler EE. J Biol Chem. 2003 May 16;278(20):18464-70. Epub 2003 Mar 6. 10.1074/jbc.M301482200 PubMed 12624087.
Backbone
  Vector backbone: pMM2
  Backbone manufacturer: Penniston Lab
  Backbone size w/o insert (bp): 5145
  Vector type: Mammalian Expression
Growth in bacteria
  Bacterial resistance: Ampicillin, 100 μg/mL
  Growth temperature: 37°C
  Growth strain: DH5alpha
  Copy number: Low Copy
Gene/Insert
  Gene/Insert name: PMCA2w/b (alt names: ATPase, Ca++ transporting, plasma membrane 2; ATP2B2)
  Species: H. sapiens (human)
  Insert size (bp): 3791
  Entrez Gene: ATP2B2 (a.k.a. DFNA82, PMCA2, PMCA2a, PMCA2i)
  Promoter: SV40
  Cloning method: Restriction Enzyme; 5′ cloning site MluI (not destroyed); 3′ cloning site SalI (not destroyed)
  Sequencing primers: 5′ pMT2-F; 3′ pMT2-R
Terms and licenses: Academic/Nonprofit Terms; Industry Terms: Not Available to Industry
Depositor comments: w/b splice variant of human PMCA2. PMCA2 start: 1090; stop: 4821, w-splice: 1997-2131; b-splice: 4510-4821
How to cite: pMM2-hPMCA2w/b was a gift from Emanuel Strehler (Addgene plasmid # 47583 ; http://n2t.net/addgene:47583 ; RRID:Addgene_47583)
