>Addgene plasmid #47583 | pMM2-hPMCA2w/b | addgene partial sequence | sequence record 69896 | hPMCA2-F1 5'-GGAGAGTCTGACCAGGTGC-3'
[175 nt withheld, positions 1-175]
T
[83 nt withheld, positions 177-259]
G
[568 nt withheld, positions 261-828]
