>Addgene plasmid #47583 | pMM2-hPMCA2w/b | addgene partial sequence | sequence record 69899 | pMT2-F 5'-TTGCCTTTCTCTCCACAGGT-3'
TCCTAGTCGGCGGCCGCC
[208 nt withheld, positions 19-226]
A
[372 nt withheld, positions 228-599]
A
[254 nt withheld, positions 601-854]
